>Addgene plasmid #91256 | pHH0103_NCK2-3/3 | addgene full sequence | sequence record 191000 | Addgene NGS Result
GTCTAAGAAACCATTATTATCATGACATTAACCTATAAAAATAGGCGTATCACGAGGCCCTTTCGTCTTC
AAGAATTCCCGACACCATCGAATGGTGCAAAACCTTTCGCGGTATGGCATGATAGCGCCCGGAAGAGAGT
CAATTCAGGGTGGTGAATGTGAAACCAGTAACGTTATACGATGTCGCAGAGTATGCCGGTGTCTCTTATC
AGACCGTTTCCCGCGTGGTGAACCAGGCCAGCCACGTTTCTGCGAAAACGCGGGAAAAAGTGGAAGCGGC
GATGGCGGAGCTGAATTACATTCCCAACCGCGTGGCACAACAACTGGCGGGCAAACAGTCGTTGCTGATT
GGCGTTGCCACCTCCAGTCTGGCCCTGCACGCGCCGTCGCAAATTGTCGCGGCGATTAAATCTCGCGCCG
ATCAACTGGGTGCCAGCGTGGTGGTGTCGATGGTAGAACGAAGCGGCGTCGAAGCCTGTAAAGCGGCGGT
GCACAATCTTCTCGCGCAACGCGTCAGTGGGCTGATCATTAACTATCCGCTGGATGACCAGGATGCCATT
GCTGTGGAAGCTGCCTGCACTAATGTTCCGGCGTTATTTCTTGATGTCTCTGACCAGACACCCATCAACA
GTATTATTTTCTCCCATGAAGACGGTACGCGACTGGGCGTGGAGCATCTGGTCGCATTGGGTCACCAGCA
AATCGCGCTGTTAGCGGGCCCATTAAGTTCTGTCTCGGCGCGTCTGCGTCTGGCTGGCTGGCATAAATAT
CTCACTCGCAATCAAATTCAGCCGATAGCGGAACGGGAAGGCGACTGGAGTGCCATGTCCGGTTTTCAAC
AAACCATGCAAATGCTGAATGAGGGCATCGTTCCCACTGCGATGCTGGTTGCCAACGATCAGATGGCGCT
GGGCGCAATGCGCGCCATTACCGAGTCCGGGCTGCGCGTTGGTGCGGATATCTCGGTAGTGGGATACGAC
GATACCGAAGACAGCTCATGTTATATCCCGCCGTTAACCACCATCAAACAGGATTTTCGCCTGCTGGGGC
AAACCAGCGTGGACCGCTTGCTGCAACTCTCTCAGGGCCAGGCGGTGAAGGGCAATCAGCTGTTGCCCGT
CTCACTGGTGAAAAGAAAAACCACCCTGGCGCCCAATACGCAAACCGCCTCTCCCCGCGCGTTGGCCGAT
TCATTAATGCAGCTGGCACGACAGGTTTCCCGACTGGAAAGCGGGCAGTGAGCGCAACGCAATTAATGTA
AGTTAGCTCACTCATTAGGCACAATTCTCATGTTTGACAGCTTATCATCGACTGCACGGTGCACCAATGC
TTCTGGCGTCAGGCAGCCATCGGAAGCTGTGGTATGGCTGTGCAGGTCGTAAATCACTGCATAATTCGTG
TCGCTCAAGGCGCACTCCCGTTCTGGATAATGTTTTTTGCGCCGACATCATAACGGTTCTGGCAAATATT
CTGAAATGAGCTGTTGACAATTAATCATCGGCTCGTATAATGTGTGGAATTGTGAGCGGATAACAATTTC
ACACAGGAAACAGCCAGTCCGTTTAGGTGTTTTCACGAGCACTTCACCAACAAGGACCATAGATTATGAA
AATCGAAGAACACCATCACCATCACCATTCCAGCGGTAAGCTTATGTCCCCTATACTAGGTTATTGGAAA
ATTAAGGGCCTTGTGCAACCCACTCGACTTCTTTTGGAATATCTTGAAGAAAAATATGAAGAGCATTTGT
ATGAGCGCGATGAAGGTGATAAATGGCGAAACAAAAAGTTTGAATTGGGTTTGGAGTTTCCCAATCTTCC
TTATTATATTGATGGTGATGTTAAATTAACACAGTCTATGGCCATCATACGTTATATAGCTGACAAGCAC
AACATGTTGGGTGGTTGTCCAAAAGAGCGTGCAGAGATTTCAATGCTTGAAGGAGCGGTTTTGGATATTA
GATACGGTGTTTCGAGAATTGCATATAGTAAAGACTTTGAAACTCTCAAAGTTGATTTTCTTAGCAAGCT
ACCTGAAATGCTGAAAATGTTCGAAGATCGTTTATGTCATAAAACATATTTAAATGGTGATCATGTAACC
CATCCTGACTTCATGTTGTATGACGCTCTTGATGTTGTTTTATACATGGACCCAATGTGCCTGGATGCGT
TCCCAAAATTAGTTTGTTTTAAAAAACGTATTGAAGCTATCCCACAAATTGATAAGTACTTGAAATCCAG
CAAGTATATAGCATGGCCTTTGCAGGGCTGGCAAGCCACGTTTGGTGGTGGCGACCATCCTCCAAAATCG
GATCTGGAAGTTCTGTTCCAGGGGCCCCTGTCCAGCGGTCTGGTTCCGCGTGGTTCCGGTACCGCGGCCC
AGCCGGCCCATGTGGTGCAGACCCTGTATCCGTTTAGCAGTGTGACCGAAGAAGAACTGAATTTTGAAAA
AGGTGAAACGATGGAAGTGATTGAAAAACCGGAAAACGATCCGGAATGGTGGAAATGCAAAAATGCGCGT
GGCCAGGTGGGTCTGGTTCCGAAAAACTATGTGGTTGTCCTGAGCGCGGCCGCATA
[142 nt withheld, positions 2577-2718]
C
[98 nt withheld, positions 2720-2817]
AGTTTGTACTGGTGACGAAACTCAGTGTCTAGCTAGAGTGGC
[149 nt withheld, positions 2860-3008]
T
[41 nt withheld, positions 3010-3050]
T
[62 nt withheld, positions 3052-3113]
A
[35 nt withheld, positions 3115-3149]
CCTCCCTCAATCGGTTGAATGTCGCCCTTTTGTCTTTGGCGCTGGTAAACCATATGAA
[86 nt withheld, positions 3208-3293]
T
[54 nt withheld, positions 3295-3348]
CTAGCGCCGCCCTATACCTTGTCTGCCTCCCCGCGTTGCGTCGCGGTGCATGGAGCCGGGCCACCTCGAC
CTGAATGGAAGCCGGCGGCACCTCGCTAACGGATTCACCACTCCAAGAATTGGAGCCAATCAATTCTTGC
GGAGAACTGTGAATGCGCAAACCAACCCTTGGCAGAACATATCCATCGCGTCCGCCATCTCCAGCAGCCG
CACGCGGCGCATCTCGGGCAGCGTTGGGTCCTGGCCACGGGTGCGCATGATCGTGCTCCTGTCGTTGAGG
ACCCGGCTAGGCTGGCGGGGTTGCCTTACTGGTTAGCAGAATGAATCACCGATACGCGAGCGAACGTGAA
GCGACTGCTGCTGCAAAACGTCTGCGACCTGAGCAACAACATGAATGGTCTTCGGTTTCCGTGTTTCGTA
AAGTCTGGAAACGCGGAAGTCAGCGCCCTGCACCATTATGTTCCGGATCTGCATCGCAGGATGCTGCTGG
CTACCCTGTGGAACACCTACATCTGTATTAACGAAGCGCTGGCATTGACCCTGAGTGATTTTTCTCTGGT
CCCGCCGCATCCATACCGCCAGTTGTTTACCCTCACAACGTTCCAGTAACCGGGCATGTTCATCATCAGT
AACCCGTATCGTGAGCATCCTCTCTCGTTTCATCGGTATCATTACCCCCATGAACAGAAATCCCCCTTAC
ACGGAGGCATCAGTGACCAAACAGGAAAAAACCGCCCTTAACATGGCCCGCTTTATCAGAAGCCAGACAT
TAACGCTTCTGGAGAAACTCAACGAGCTGGACGCGGATGAACAGGCAGACATCTGTGAATCGCTTCACGA
CCACGCTGATGAGCTTTACCGCAGGATCCGCGAAATTGTAAGCGTTAATATTTTGTTAAAATTCGCGTTA
AATTTTTGTTAAATCAGCTCATTTTTTAACCAATAGGCCGAAATCGGCAAAATCCCTTATAAATCAAAAG
AATAGACCGAGATAGGGT
[37 nt withheld, positions 4347-4383]
AAAGAACGTGGACTCCAACGTCAAAGG
[49 nt withheld, positions 4411-4459]
T
[91 nt withheld, positions 4461-4551]
G
[124 nt withheld, positions 4553-4676]
CGCGGATCCTGCCTCGCGCGTTTCGGTGATGACGGTGAAAACCTCTGACACATGCAGCTCCCGGAGACGG
TCACAGCTTGTCTGTAAGCGGATGCCGGGAGCAGACAAGCCCGTCAGGGCGCGTCAGCGGGTGTTGGCGG
GTGTCGGGGCGCAGCCATGACCCAGTCACGTAGCGATAGCGGAGTGTATACTGGCTTAACTATGCGGCAT
CAGAGCAGATTGTACTGAGAGTGCACCATATGCGGTGTGAAATACCGCACAGATGCGTAAGGAGAAAATA
CCGCATCAGGCGCTCTTCCGCTTCCTCGCTCACTGACTCGCTGCGCTCGGTCGTTCGGCTGCGGCGAGCG
GTATCAGCTCACTCAAAGGCGGTAATACGGTTATCCACAGAATCAGGGGATAACGCAGGAAAGAACATGT
GAGCAAAAGGCCAGCAAAAGGCCAGGAACCGTAAAAAGGCCGCGTTGCTGGCGTTTTTCCATAGGCTCCG
CCCCCCTGACGAGCATCACAAAAATCGACGCTCAAGTCAGAGGTGGCGAAACCCGACAGGACTATAAAGA
TACCAGGGTTTCCCCCTGGAAGCTCCCTCGTGCGCTCTCCTGTTCCGACCCTGCCGCTTACCGGATACCT
GTCCGCCTTTCTCCCTTCGGGAAGCGTGGCGCTTTCTCATAGCTCACGCTGTAGGTATCTCAGTTCGGTG
TAGGTCGTTCGCTCCAAGCTGGGCTGTGTGCACGAACCCCCCGTTCAGCCCGACCGCTGCGCCTTATCCG
GTAACTATCGTCTTGAGTCCAACCCGGTAAGACACGACTTATCGCCACTGGCAGCAGCCACTGGTAACAG
GATTAGCAGAGCGAGGTATGTAGGCGGTGCTACAGAGTTCTTGAAGTGGTGGCCTAACTACGGCTACACT
AGAAGGACAGTATTTGGTATCTGCGCTCTGCTGAAGCCAGTTACCTTCGGAAAAAGAGTTGGTAGCTCTT
GATCCGGCAAACAAACCACCGCTGGTAGCGGTGGTTTTTTTGTTTGCAAGCAGCAGATTACGCGCAGAAA
AAAAGGATCTCAAGAAGATCCTTTGATCTTTTCTACGGGGTCTGACGCTCAGTGGAACGAAAACTCACGT
TAAGGGATTTTGGTCATGAGATTATCAAAAAGGATCTTCACCTAGATCCTTTTAAATTAAAAATGAAGTT
TTAAATCAATCTAAAGTATATATGAGTAAACTTGGTCTGACAGTTACCAATGCTTAATCAGTGAGGCACC
TATCTCAGCGATCTGTCTATTTCGTTCATCCATAGTTGCCTGACTCCCCGTCGTGTAGATAACTACGATA
CGGGAGGGCTTACCATCTGGCCCCAGTGCTGCAATGATACCGCGAGACCCACGCTCACCGGCTCCAGATT
TATCAGCAATAAACCAGCCAGCCGGAAGGGCCGAGCGCAGAAGTGGTCCTGCAACTTTATCCGCCTCCAT
CCAGTCTATTAATTGTTGCCGGGAAGCTAGAGTAAGTAGTTCGCCAGTTAATAGTTTGCGCAACGTTGTT
GCCATTGCTGCAGGCATCGTGGTGTCACGCTCGTCGTTTGGTATGGCTTCATTCAGCTCCGGTTCCCAAC
GATCAAGGCGAGTTACATGATCCCCCATGTTGTGCAAAAAAGCGGTTAGCTCCTTCGGTCCTCCGATCGT
TGTCAGAAGTAAGTTGGCCGCAGTGTTATCACTCATGGTTATGGCAGCACTGCATAATTCTCTTACTGTC
ATGCCATCCGTAAGATGCTTTTCTGTGACTGGTGAGTACTCAACCAAGTCATTCTGAGAATAGTGTATGC
GGCGACCGAGTTGCTCTTGCCCGGCGTCAACACGGGATAATACCGCGCCACATAGCAGAACTTTAAAAGT
GCTCATCATTGGAAAACGTTCTTCGGGGCGAAAACTCTCAAGGATCTTACCGCTGTTGAGATCCAGTTCG
ATGTAACCCACTCGTGCACCCAACTGATCTTCAGCATCTTTTACTTTCACCAGCGTTTCTGGGTGAGCAA
AAACAGGAAGGCAAAATGCCGCAAAAAAGGGAATAAGGGCGACACGGAAATGTTGAATACTCATACTCTT
CCTTTTTCAATATTATTGAAGCATTTATCAGGGTTATTGTCTCATGAGCGGATACATATTTGAATGTATT
TAGAAAAATAAACAAATAGGGGTTCCGCGCACATTTCCCCGAAAAGTGCCACCTGAC
Features (pLannotate 1.2.2; 21 found; start..end, strand, type, name):
     81..158     +  promoter       lacIq promoter: lacI (mutant); In the lacIq allele, a single base change in the promoter boosts expression of the lacI gene about 10-fold.
    159..1241    +  CDS            lacI: lac repressor; lacI; The lac repressor binds to the lac operator to inhibit transcription in E. coli. This inhibition can be relieved by adding lactose or isopropyl-β-D-thiogalactopyranoside (IPTG).
   1254..1275    +  protein_bind   CAP binding site: CAP binding activates transcription in the presence of cAMP. E. coli catabolite activator protein
   1294..1311    +  promoter       tet promoter (fragment): E. coli promoter for tetracycline efflux protein gene
   1484..1512    +  promoter       tac promoter: strong E. coli promoter; hybrid between the trp and lac UV5 promoters
   1520..1536    +  protein_bind   lac operator: The lac repressor binds to the lac operator to inhibit transcription in E. coli. This inhibition can be relieved by adding lactose or isopropyl-β-D-thiogalactopyranoside (IPTG). lac repressor encoded by lacI
   1621..1638    +  CDS            6xHis: 6xHis affinity tag
   1654..2307    +  CDS            GST26_SCHJA: Experimental evidence at protein level: Swiss-Prot protein existence level 1. GST isoenzymes appear to play a central role in the parasite detoxification system. Other functions are also suspected including a role in increasing the solubility of haematin in the parasite gut. From Schistosoma japonicum (Blood fluke).
   2368..2565    +  CDS            NCK2 (fragment): NCK2_HUMAN - Also known as GRB4. Experimental evidence at protein level: Swiss-Prot protein existence level 1. Adapter protein which associates with tyrosine-phosphorylated growth factor receptors or their cellular substrates. Maintains low levels of EIF2S1 phosphorylation by promoting its dephosphorylation by PP1. Plays a role in ELK1-dependent transcriptional activation in response to activated Ras signaling. From Homo sapiens (Human).
   2581..2628    +  terminator     fd terminator (sequence withheld): central terminator from bacteriophage fd (Otsuka and Kunisawa, 1982)
   2633..2845    +  CDS            M13 gene III (fragment) (sequence partly withheld): pIII; III; minor coat protein
   2860..3330    +  CDS            M13 gene III (fragment) (sequence partly withheld): pIII; III; minor coat protein
   3352..3422    +  CDS            TcR (fragment): tetracycline efflux protein; tet; confers resistance to tetracycline
   3664..4044    -  CDS            YPB1_ECOLX: Protein predicted: Swiss-Prot protein existence level 4. From Escherichia coli.
   4061..4212    +  CDS            rop (fragment): Rop protein, which maintains plasmids at low copy number; rop
   4248..4676    -  rep_origin     f1 ori (sequence partly withheld): f1 bacteriophage origin of replication; arrow indicates direction of (+) strand synthesis
   4685..4724    +  CDS            rop (fragment): Rop protein, which maintains plasmids at low copy number; rop
   4826..4966    +  misc_feature   bom: basis of mobility region from pBR322
   5152..5739    -  rep_origin     ori: high-copy-number ColE1/pMB1/pBR322/pUC origin of replication
   5910..6770    -  CDS            AmpR: β-lactamase; bla; confers resistance to ampicillin, carbenicillin, and related antibiotics
   6771..6875    -  promoter       AmpR promoter: bla
