[The description below was written by a language model from this plasmid's Addgene catalogue record and pLannotate feature annotations shown in this document.]
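Description:
pHH0103_NCK2-3/3 is a 6.9 kb bacterial expression plasmid built on the pHH0103 backbone for producing and purifying a single SH3 domain of the human adapter protein NCK2 (also known as GRB4 or NCKbeta). The insert is a 198 bp fragment of NCK2, cloned between SfiI and NotI sites. The "3/3" in the name suggests the third of the protein's three SH3 domains, although the record does not spell this out. The plasmid replicates in E. coli from a ColE1/pMB1-type origin with the pBR322 bom region and is selected with ampicillin through the bla gene. The catalogue lists it as low copy. An f1 origin is also present, interrupting what remains of the rop gene.

Expression is driven by the strong hybrid tac promoter followed by a lac operator. The plasmid also carries lacI under the lacIq promoter, which supplies ample repressor, so transcription stays off until it is induced with IPTG. The open reading frame begins with a 6xHis tag, continues through Schistosoma japonicum glutathione S-transferase, and ends with the NCK2 SH3 fragment. The product is therefore an N-terminal His-GST fusion that can be captured on either nickel or glutathione resins, with GST also tending to aid solubility.

Downstream of the insert lie an fd phage terminator and fragments of M13 gene III. Together with the f1 origin and residual tetracycline-resistance sequence, these appear to be remnants of a phagemid ancestor and not functional parts of the expression cassette. The construct belongs to a collection used for systematic analysis of the binding specificities of human SH3 domains.
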