Addgene plasmid #91256: pHH0103_NCK2-3/3
Purpose: Protein expression and purification of human SH3 domain construct NCK2-3/3
Depositing lab: Sachdev Sidhu. Depositing organization: University of Toronto. Publication: Comprehensive Analysis of the Human SH3 Domain Family Reveals a Wide Variety of Non-canonical Specificities. Teyra J, Huang H, Jain S, Guan X, Dong A, Liu Y, Tempel W, Min J, Tong Y, Kim PM, Bader GD, Sidhu SS. Structure. 2017 Oct 3;25(10):1598-1610.e3. doi: 10.1016/j.str.2017.07.017. Epub 2017 Sep 7. PubMed 28890361.
Backbone
  Vector backbone: pHH0103
  Vector type: Bacterial Expression
Growth in bacteria
  Bacterial resistance: Ampicillin, 100 μg/mL
  Growth temperature: 37°C
  Growth strain: DH5alpha
  Copy number: Low Copy
Gene/Insert
  Gene/Insert name: NCK2-3/3
  Species: H. sapiens (human)
  Insert size (bp): 198
  Entrez Gene: NCK2 (a.k.a. GRB4, NCKbeta)
  Cloning method: Restriction Enzyme; 5′ cloning site Sfi1 (unknown if destroyed); 3′ cloning site Not1 (unknown if destroyed)
Terms and licenses: Academic/Nonprofit Terms; Industry Terms: Not Available to Industry
How to cite: pHH0103_NCK2-3/3 was a gift from Sachdev Sidhu (Addgene plasmid # 91256 ; http://n2t.net/addgene:91256 ; RRID:Addgene_91256)
