>Addgene plasmid #91256 | pHH0103_NCK2-3/3 | depositor partial sequence | sequence record 175744 | insert sequence
GGCCCAGCCGGCCCATGTGGTGCAGACCCTGTATCCGTTTAGCAGTGTGACCGAAGAAGAACTGAATTTT
GAAAAAGGTGAAACGATGGAAGTGATTGAAAAACCGGAAAACGATCCGGAATGGTGGAAATGCAAAAATG
CGCGTGGCCAGGTGGGTCTGGTTCCGAAAAACTATGTGGTTGTCCTGAGCGCGGCCGC
